>Addgene plasmid #192927 | pPB-cT3G-cERP2-TAF4B | addgene full sequence | sequence record 377906 | Addgene NGS Result
AAGCTTGCCTATATAAGCAGAGCTCGTTTAGTGAACCGTCAGATCGCCTGGAGACGCCATCCACGCTGTT
TTGACCTCCATAGAAGACACCGGGACCGATCCAGCCTACCACAAGTTTGTACAAAAAAGCAGGCTGCCAC
CATGCCCGCCGGCCTCACCGAACCCGCCGGCGCCGCTCCCCCGGCTGCTGTGAGCGCCTCGGGGACCGTG
ACCATGGCCCCGGCCGGGGCGCTGCCGGTGCGGGTGGAGAGCACTCCGGTGGCCCTGGGCGCCGTGACTA
AGGCTCCTGTCAGCGTCTGCGTGGAGCCCACGGCGTCCCAGCCCCTGCGGTCCCCCGTGGGGACCCTGGT
GACCAAAGTGGCTCCGGTCAGCGCCCCTCCTAAAGTCAGCAGCGGCCCTAGGCTGCCTGCTCCTCAGATA
GTCGCCGTGAAAGCCCCCAACACCACGACAATCCAGTTTCCTGCTAATTTGCAGCTTCCTCCAGGAACCG
TTTTGATTAAAAGTAACAGTGGTCCGTTGATGTTGGTATCTCCTCAGCAAACTGTAACAAGAGCCGAGAC
CACAAGTAACATAACCTCAAGGCCAGCAGTACCAGCGAATCCTCAAACAGTCAAAATCTGTACAGTGCCG
AACTCTAGCTCACAATTAATCAAGAAAGTGGCAGTGACACCTGTTAAAAAATTGGCACAAATAGGAACTA
CTGTGGTAACCACTGTTCCGAAGCCTTCCTCAGTACAATCTGTGGCTGTGCCAACCAGTGTCGTCACAGT
TACTCCTGGAAAGCCATTGAATACTGTAACTACCCTGAAGCCTTCAAGTTTGGGAGCATCATCCACTCCT
TCAAATGAGCCCAATCTTAAAGCAGAGAACTCAGCAGCTGTTCAGATTAATCTTTCTCCGACAATGCTAG
AAAATGTGAAGAAATGCAAGAACTTCCTTGCAATGTTAATAAAACTAGCATGTAGTGGATCACAGTCCCC
AGAAATGGGGCAAAATGTGAAGAAGCTGGTGGAACAACTTTTGGATGCAAAAATCGAAGCAGAAGAATTT
ACTAGGAAACTGTATGTTGAACTCAAGTCTTCACCTCAGCCTCACCTGGTTCCTTTTCTTAAGAAAAGCG
TGGTTGCCTTACGACAACTTCTGCCTAACTCCCAGAGCTTCATCCAGCAATGTGTTCAGCAGACTTCTAG
TGACATGGTCATTGCTACCTGTACTACAACAGTAACAACTTCTCCTGTGGTGACAACTACAGTGTCCTCA
AGCCAGTCTGAAAAGTCAATTATTGTTTCTGGAGCAACAGCACCCAGAACTGTGTCAGTGCAAACTTTGA
ACCCACTTGCTGGTCCAGTGGGAGCAAAAGCTGGAGTTGTGACACTTCATTCTGTGGGCCCAACTGCTGC
AACAGGAGGAACAACAGCTGGAACTGGTTTGCTTCAGACTTCAAAACCACTTGTGACATCTGTGGCAAAC
ACAGTGACCACGGTCTCACTGCAACCTGAAAAGCCAGTTGTCTCTGGAACAGCAGTAACACTGTCCCTTC
CAGCAGTAACTTTTGGAGAAACTTCAGGTGCAGCTATTTGTCTTCCATCTGTGAAACCTGTTGTTTCTTC
TGCTGGGACCACATCTGACAAGCCTGTTATTGGGACTCCAGTTCAAATCAAACTTGCCCAGCCGGGCCCT
GTCCTTTCACAACCAGCTGGGATTCCACAGGCAGTTCAAGTCAAGCAACTAGTAGTTCAGCAGCCTTCAG
GAGGCAATGAAAAACAAGTGACCACAATTTCACATTCCTCAACATTGACCATTCAGAAATGTGGACAGAA
GACGATGCCAGTGAACACCATAATACCTACTAGTCAGTTTCCTCCAGCTTCCATTCTAAAGCAAATTACT
CTGCCTGGAAATAAAATTCTGTCACTTCAAGCATCTCCTACTCAGAAAAACAGAATAAAAGAGAATGTAA
CATCATGCTTCCGAGATGAGGATGACATCAATGATGTGACTTCTATGGCAGGGGTCAACCTTAATGAAGA
AAATGCCTGCATCTTAGCAACAAACTCTGAATTGGTTGGCACACTCATTCAGTCATGTAAAGATGAACCA
TTTCTTTTTATTGGAGCTCTACAAAAGAGAATTTTAGACATTGGTAAAAAGCATGACATTACAGAACTTA
ACTCTGATGCTGTGAACTTGATCTCCCAAGCAACACAGGAACGACTACGAGGCCTTCTAGAAAAACTGAC
TGCAATTGCTCAGCATCGAATGACTACTTACAAGGCAAGTGAAAATTACATCCTGTGTAGTGATACCAGG
TCACAGCTCAAATTTCTTGAAAAGCTGGATCAATTGGAGAAGCAGAGAAAGGATTTGGAAGAAAGAGAAA
TGTTACTTAAGGCAGCCAAGAGTCGTTCTAATAAAGAAGATCCAGAACAGCTGAGATTAAAGCAGAAAGC
CAAAGAGTTACAGCAATTGGAACTTGCACAGATACAGCATAGAGACGCTAATCTCACAGCTCTTGCAGCT
ATTGGACCAAGGAAGAAGAGACCACTAGAATCTGGAATTGAGGGCTTAAAAGACAACCTTCTTGCTTCTG
GGACATCCAGCCTGACAGCCACCAAACAGTTGCATCGTCCAAGAATCACGAGAATCTGCCTCAGGGACTT
GATATTTTGTATGGAACAGGAACGGGAGATGAAGTATTCTCGAGCTCTATACCTGGCCCTTCTGAAGTGA
ACCCAGCTTTCTTGTACAAAGTGGTATACCCATACGATGTTCCAGATTACGCTTAGTAATGAGAAATACT
CAGAAGATGTCACTCACCATAGTCCGCAGTGAAAGATAAATGATCTTCTTCAATGCTGGGTGATAGTTTT
AGAGCTAGAAATAGCAAGTAGGCCACTGAGCAAGAACTATGAATGAGATCTTTAGACATATTGCGGCCGC
TTTCTCCGCGATCCAGACATGATAAGATACATTGATGAGTTTGGACAAACCAAAACTAGAATGCAGTGAA
AAAAATGCCTTATTTGTGAAATTTGTGATGCTATTGCCTTATTTGTAACCATTATAAGCTGCAATAAACA
AGTTATCTATAACAAGAAAATATATATATAATAAGTTATCACGTAAGTAGAACATGAAATAACAATATAA
TTATCGTATGAGTTAAATCTTAAAAGTCACGTAAAAGATAATCATGCGTCATTTTGACTCACGCGGTCGT
TATAGTTCAAAATCAGTGACACTTACCGCATTGACAAGCACGCCTCACGGGAGCTCCAAGCGGCGACTGA
GATGTCCTAAATGCACAGCGACGGATTCGCGCTATTTAGAAAGAGAGAGCAATATTTCAAGAATGCATGC
GTCAATTTTACGCAGACTATCTTTCTAGGGTTAAGAATTCACTGGCCGTCGTTTTACAACGTCGTGACTG
GGAAAACCCTGGCGTTACCCAACTTAATCGCCTTGCAGCACATCCCCCTTTCGCCAGCTGGCGTAATAGC
GAAGAGGCCCGCACCGATCGCCCTTCCCAACAGTTGCGCAGCCTGAATGGCGAATGGCGCCTGATGCGGT
ATTTTCTCCTTACGCATCTGTGCGGTATTTCACACCGCATATGGTGCACTCTCAGTACAATCTGCTCTGA
TGCCGCATAGTTAAGCCAGCCCCGACACCCGCCAACACCCGCTGACGCGCCCTGACGGGCTTGTCTGCTC
CCGGCATCCGCTTACAGACAAGCTGTGACCATGTCTCCGGGAGCTGCATGTGTCAGAGGTTTTCACCGTC
ATCACCGAAACACGCGAGTTCGAAAGGGCCTCGTGATACGCCTATTTTTATAGGTTAATGTCATGATAAT
AATGGTTTCTTAGACGTCAGGTGGCACTTTTCGGGGAAATGTGCGCGGAACCCCTATTTGTTTATTTTTC
TAAATACATTCAAATATGTATCCGCTCATGAGACAATAACCCTGATAAATGCTTCAATAATATTGAAAAA
GGAAGAGTATGAGTATTCAACATTTCCGTGTCGCCCTTATTCCCTTTTTTGCGGCATTTTGCCTTCCTGT
TTTTGCTCACCCAGAAACGCTGGTGAAAGTAAAAGATGCTGAAGATCAGTTGGGTGCACGAGTGGGTTAC
ATCGAACTGGATCTCAACAGCGGTAAGATCCTTGAGAGTTTTCGCCCCGAAGAACGTTTTCCAATGATGA
GCACTTTTAAAGTTCTGCTATGTGGCGCGGTATTATCCCGTATTGACGCCGGGCAAGAGCAACTCGGTCG
CCGCATACACTATTCTCAGAATGACTTGGTTGAGTACTCACCAGTCACAGAAAAGCATCTTACGGATGGC
ATGACAGTAAGAGAATTATGCAGTGCTGCCATAACCATGAGTGATAACACTGCGGCCAACTTACTTCTGA
CAACGATCGGAGGACCGAAGGAGCTAACCGCTTTTTTGCACAACATGGGGGATCATGTAACTCGCCTTGA
TCGTTGGGAACCGGAGCTGAATGAAGCCATACCAAACGACGAGCGTGACACCACGATGCCTGTAGCAATG
GCAACAACGTTGCGCAAACTATTAACTGGCGAACTACTTACTCTAGCTTCCCGGCAACAATTAATAGACT
GGATGGAGGCGGATAAAGTTGCAGGACCACTTCTGCGCTCGGCCCTTCCGGCTGGCTGGTTTATTGCTGA
TAAATCTGGAGCCGGTGAGCGTGGTTCACGCGGTATCATTGCAGCACTGGGGCCAGATGGTAAGCCCTCC
CGTATCGTAGTTATCTACACGACGGGGAGTCAGGCAACTATGGATGAACGAAATAGACAGATCGCTGAGA
TAGGTGCCTCACTGATTAAGCATTGGTAACTGTCAGACCAAGTTTACTCATATATACTTTAGATTGATTT
AAAACTTCATTTTTAATTTAAAAGGATCTAGGTGAAGATCCTTTTTGATAATCTCATGACCAAAATCCCT
TAACGTGAGTTTTCGTTCCACTGAGCGTCAGACCCCGTAGAAAAGATCAAAGGATCTTCTTGAGATCCTT
TTTTTCTGCGCGTAATCTGCTGCTTGCAAACAAAAAAACCACCGCTACCAGCGGTGGTTTGTTTGCCGGA
TCAAGAGCTACCAACTCTTTTTCCGAAGGTAACTGGCTTCAGCAGAGCGCAGATACCAAATACTGTTCTT
CTAGTGTAGCCGTAGTTAGGCCACCACTTCAAGAACTCTGTAGCACCGCCTACATACCTCGCTCTGCTAA
TCCTGTTACCAGTGGCTGCTGCCAGTGGCGATAAGTCGTGTCTTACCGGGTTGGACTCAAGACGATAGTT
ACCGGATAAGGCGCAGCGGTCGGGCTGAACGGGGGGTTCGTGCACACAGCCCAGCTTGGAGCGAACGACC
TACACCGAACTGAGATACCTACAGCGTGAGCTATGAGAAAGCGCCACGCTTCCCGAAGGGAGAAAGGCGG
ACAGGTATCCGGTAAGCGGCAGGGTCGGAACAGGAGAGCGCACGAGGGAGCTTCCAGGGGGAAACGCCTG
GTATCTTTATAGTCCTGTCGGGTTTCGCCACCTCTGACTTGAGCGTCGATTTTTGTGATGCTCGTCAGGG
GGGCGGAGCCTATGGAAAAACGCCAGCAACGCGGCCTTTTTACGGTTCCTGGCCTTTTGCTGGCCTTTTG
CTCACATGTTCTTTCCTGCGTTATCCCCTGATTCTGTGGATAACCGTATTACCGCCTTTGAGTGAGCTGA
TACCGCTCGCCGCAGCCGAACGACCGAGCGCAGCGAGTCAGTGAGCGAGGAAGCGGATGAGCGCCCAATA
CGCAAACCGCCTCTCACCGCGCGTTGGCCGATTCATTAATGCAGCTGGCACGACAGGTTTCCCGACTGGA
AAGCGGGCAGTGAGCGCAACGCAAACCGCCTCTCCCCGCGCGTTGGCCGATTCATTAATGCAGCTGGCAC
GACAGGTTTCCCGACTGGAAAGCGGGCAGTGAGCGCAACGCAATTAATGTGAGTTAGCTCACTCATTAGG
CACCCCAGGCTTTACACTTTATGCTTCCGGCTCGTATGTTGTGTGGAATTGTGAGCGGATAACAATTTCA
CACAGGAAACAGCTATGACCATGATTACGCCAAGGTCGACTTAACCCTAGAAAGATAATCATATTGTGAC
GTACGTTAAAGATAATCATGCGTAAAATTGACGCATGTGTTTTATCGGTCTGTATATCGAGGTTTATTTA
TTAATTTGAATAGATATTAAGTTTTATTATATTTACACTTACATACTAATAATAAATTCAACAAACAATT
TATTTATGTTTATTTATTTATTAAAAAAAAACAAAAACTCAAAATTTCTTCTATAAAGTAACAAAACTTT
TAGCAGTGAAAAAAATGCTTTATTTGTGAAATTTGTGATGCTATTGCTTTATTTGTAACCATTATAAGCT
GCAATAAACAAGTTAACAACAACAATTGCATTCATTTTATGTTTCAGGTTCAGGGGGAGGTGTGGGAGGT
TTTTTAAAGCAAGTAAAACCTCTACAAATGTGGTATGGCTGATTATGATCCTCTGGAGATTCATGCGCCA
GGTTTTCTGGTCATGCACCACGTTCGTGGGCCCTCAGGAACCTCCACGTCAGCGGTAACTGTGAAGCCCA
GTCGCTCGTAAAAAGGAAGATTCCGGGGAGCACTGGTTTCGAGGAACGCCGGCACGCCAGCCCGTTCCGC
GGCCTCAACACCAGGAAGAACGACAGCGCTTCCCAAACCTTTACCTTGGTGATCTGGGCTGACACCGACA
GTGGCAAGAAACCACGCAGGCTCCTTTGGTCTATGAGGAGCCAGCAAGCCCTCCATTTGCTGTTGTGCCG
CCAACCTACTCCCTGACAGCTCGGCCATCCGCGGACCTATTTCCGCGAACACTGCGCCGGCTTCGACGCT
TTCCGGAGTAGTCCAGACCGCAACTGCGGCACCATCGTCCGCAACCCAAACTTTACCAATGTCCAGACCC
ACGCGCGTAAGAAACAGCTCTTGCAACTCAGTTACCCTCTCTATGTGTCTGTCCGGATCTACGGTATGGC
GGGTCGCTGGATAATCTGCAAATGCTGCGGCAAGTGTTCGGACAGCCCGTGGTACATCGTCACGGGTAGC
GAGCCTAACAGTGGGCTTATATTCCGTCATGGGGCCGGGGTTCTCCTCCACGTCGCCGGCCTGCTTCAGC
AGGCTGAAGTTGGTGGCGCCGCTGCCCCCGGGGAGCATGTCAAGGTCAAAATCGTCAAGAGCGTCAGCAG
GCAGCATATCAAGGTCAAAGTCGTCAAGGGCATCGGCTGGGAGCATGTCTAAGTCAAAATCGTCAAGGGC
GTCGGTCGGCCCGCCGCTTTCGCACTTTAGCTGTTTCTCCAGGCCACATATGATTAGTTCCAGGCCGAAA
AGGAAGGCAGGTTCGGCTCCCTGCCGGTCGAACAGCTCAATTGCTTGTTTCAGAAGTGGGGGCATAGAAT
CGGTGGTAGGTGTCTCTCTTTCCTCTTTTGCTACTTGATGCTCCTGTTCCTCCAATACGCAGCCCAGTGT
AAAGTGGCCCACGGCGGACAGAGCGTACAGTGCGTTCTCCAGGGAGAAGCCTTGCTGACACAGGAACGCG
AGCTGATTTTCCAGGGTTTCGTACTGTTTCTCTGTTGGGCGGGTGCCGAGATGCACTTTAGCCCCGTCAC
GATGTGAGAGGAGAGCACAGCGGTATGACTTGGCGTTGTTCCGCAGAAAGTCTTGCCATGACTCGCCTTC
CAGGGGGCAGGAGTGGGTATGATGCCTGTCCAGCATCTCGATTGGCAGGGCATCGAGCAGGGCCCGCTTG
TTCTTCACGTGCCAGTACAGGGTAGGCTGCTCAACTCCCAGCTTTTGAGCGAGTTTCCTTGTCGTCAGGC
CTTCGATACCGACTCCATTGAGTAATTCCAGAGCAGAGTTTATGACTTTGCTCTTGTCCAGTCTAGACAT
CTTATCGTCATCGTCTTTGTAATCCATGGTGGCGGATCCCGCGTCACGACACCTGTGTTCTGGCGGCAAA
CCCGTTGCGAAAAAGAACGTTCACGGCGACTACTGCACTTATATACGGTTCTCCCCCACCCTCGGGAAAA
AGGCGGAGCCAGTACACGACATCACTTTCCCAGTTTACCCCGCGCCACCTTCTCTAGGCACCGGTTCAAT
TGCCGACCCCTCCCCCCAACTTCTCGGGCACTGTGGGCCATGTGCGCTCTGCCCCATGGTAATAGCCATG
ACTAATACGTAGATGTACTGCCAAGTAGGAAAGTGCCATAAGGTCATGTACTGGGCATAATGCCAGGCGG
GCCATTTACCGTCATTGACGTCAATAGGGGGCGTACTTGGCATATGATACACTTGATGTACTGCCAAGTG
GGCAGTTTACCGTAAATACTCCACCCATTGACGTCAATGGAAAGTGCCTATTGGCGTTACTATGGGAACA
TACGTCATTATTGACGTCAATGGGCGGGGGTCGTTGGGCGGTCAGCCAGGCGGGCCATTTACCGTAAGTT
ATGTAACGCGGAACTCCATATATGGGCTATGAACTAATGACCCCGTAATTGATTACTATTAATAACTAGT
CAATAATCAATGTCATAAGCTCTAATCGCATAATCGAGCTAAGAGCGATTAATATGCTTAGCTAGCTTAG
CTAAGCTAGATTTCTCTATTCTCCCACAATATATAGCAGCTATTAGCTTAGCAGTCCGAATACGATCGTC
CACGATCCATAAGCGTAACACATTTGAGTAGCGACTGACGGGCACCGGAGCCACTCGAGTGGAATTATCA
CCTCGAGTTTACTCCCTATCAGTGATAGAGAACGTATGAAGAGTTTACTCCCTATCAGTGATAGAGAACG
TATGCAGACTTTACTCCCTATCAGTGATAGAGAACGTATAAGGAGTTTACTCCCTATCAGTGATAGAGAA
CGTATGACCAGTTTACTCCCTATCAGTGATAGAGAACGTATCTACAGTTTACTCCCTATCAGTGATAGAG
AACGTATATCCAGTTTACTCCCTATCAGTGATAGAGAACGTAT
Features (pLannotate 1.2.2; 27 found; start..end, strand, type, name):
      7..53      +  promoter       TRE3GV promoter (fragment): 3rd-generation Tet-responsive promoter that can be activated by binding of Tet-On® 3G, optimized for retroviral and lentiviral vectors
    111..135     +  protein_bind   attB1: mutant version of attB; recombination site for the Gateway® BP reaction BP Clonase™
    142..2727    +  CDS            TAF4B: TAF4B_HUMAN - Also known as TAF2C2, TAFII105. Experimental evidence at protein level: Swiss-Prot protein existence level 1. Cell type-specific subunit of the general transcription factor TFIID that may function as a gene-selective coactivator in certain cells. TFIID is a multimeric protein complex that plays a central role in mediating promoter responses to various activators and repressors. TAF4B is a transcriptional coactivator of the p65/RELA NF- kappa-B subunit. Involved in the activation of a subset of antiapoptotic genes including TNFAIP3. May be involved in regulating folliculogenesis.
   2731..2755    -  protein_bind   attB2: mutant version of attB; recombination site for the Gateway® BP reaction BP Clonase™
   2757..2785    +  CDS            3xHA (fragment): three tandem HA epitope tags
   2823..2845    +  promoter       SNR52 promoter (fragment): promoter for the S. cerevisiae small nucleolar RNA gene SNR52
   2866..2889    +  misc_RNA       gRNA scaffold (fragment): guide RNA scaffold for the Streptococcus pyogenes CRISPR/Cas9 system
   2950..3084    -  polyA_signal   SV40 poly(A) signal: SV40 polyadenylation signal
   3397..3554    +  CDS            lacZα (fragment): LacZα fragment of β-galactosidase; lacZ fragment
   3560..3659    -  misc_feature   bom (fragment): basis of mobility region from pBR322
   3763..3798    -  CDS            rop (fragment): Rop protein, which maintains plasmids at low copy number; rop
   3894..3998    +  promoter       AmpR promoter: bla
   3999..4859    +  CDS            AmpR: β-lactamase; bla; confers resistance to ampicillin, carbenicillin, and related antibiotics
   5030..5618    +  rep_origin     ori: high-copy-number ColE1/pMB1/pBR322/pUC origin of replication
   5801..5893    +  CDS            lacI (fragment): lac repressor; lacI; The lac repressor binds to the lac operator to inhibit transcription in E. coli. This inhibition can be relieved by adding lactose or isopropyl-β-D-thiogalactopyranoside (IPTG).
   5899..5982    +  CDS            lacI (fragment): lac repressor; lacI; The lac repressor binds to the lac operator to inhibit transcription in E. coli. This inhibition can be relieved by adding lactose or isopropyl-β-D-thiogalactopyranoside (IPTG).
   5995..6016    +  protein_bind   CAP binding site: CAP binding activates transcription in the presence of cAMP. E. coli catabolite activator protein
   6031..6061    +  promoter       lac promoter: promoter for the E. coli lac operon
   6069..6085    +  protein_bind   lac operator: The lac repressor binds to the lac operator to inhibit transcription in E. coli. This inhibition can be relieved by adding lactose or isopropyl-β-D-thiogalactopyranoside (IPTG). lac repressor encoded by lacI
   6373..6454    -  polyA_signal   SV40 poly(A) signal: SV40 polyadenylation signal
   6477..6560    -  CDS            large T antigen (fragment): large T antigen from SV40 (simian virus 40)
   6574..7170    -  CDS            pac: PUAC_STRAD - Protein predicted: Swiss-Prot protein existence level 4. Detoxification of puromycin. From Streptomyces alboniger.
   7243..7353    -  CDS            VP48: 3 tandem repeats of the minimal activation domain of herpes simplex virus VP16 (Cheng et al., 2013)
   7283..7980    -  CDS            rtTA3 (fragment): reverse tetracycline transactivator 3 activates expression from Tet-responsive promoters in the presence of doxycycline
   8033..8244    -  promoter       EF-1α core promoter: core promoter for human elongation factor EF-1α
   8245..8624    -  enhancer       CMV enhancer: human cytomegalovirus immediate early enhancer
   8825..9073    +  promoter       TRE3GV promoter (fragment): 3rd-generation Tet-responsive promoter that can be activated by binding of Tet-On® 3G, optimized for retroviral and lentiviral vectors
