[The description below was written by a language model from this plasmid's Addgene catalogue record and pLannotate feature annotations shown in this document.]
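Description:
pPB-cT3G-cERP2-TAF4B is a mammalian expression plasmid built on the PB-CT3G-CERP2-MG piggyBac transposon backbone, designed for stable genomic integration and doxycycline-inducible expression of human TAF4B. In bacteria it is maintained as a high-copy plasmid through a ColE1/pUC-type origin and selected with ampicillin via the AmpR (β-lactamase) gene. In mammalian cells, co-delivery of a piggyBac transposase would be expected to mobilise the cassette into the genome, although the transposon terminal repeats themselves were not picked up in the automated feature table. The record calls the vector barcoded, but no barcode element is explicitly annotated. The short hits between the insert and its polyadenylation signal labelled as SNR52 promoter, gRNA scaffold and 3xHA fragments are brief partial matches and should not be read as functional parts.

The TAF4B coding sequence, introduced by Gateway cloning and flanked by attB1 and attB2 sites, sits downstream of a third-generation Tet-responsive promoter (TRE3G with a minimal CMV element, split across the sequence origin in the circular map) and is followed by an SV40 poly(A) signal. TAF4B is a cell type-specific subunit of the general transcription factor TFIID that has been implicated in folliculogenesis. On the opposite strand, a constitutive cassette driven by a CMV enhancer fused to the EF-1α core promoter expresses a reverse tetracycline transactivator followed by puromycin N-acetyltransferase, terminated by a second SV40 poly(A) signal. A single integrated transposon therefore supplies the inducer-responsive activator, puromycin selection and the inducible transgene. The associated work used such vectors for transcription factor overexpression to direct human iPSCs toward ovarian granulosa-like cells.
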