Addgene plasmid #192927: pPB-cT3G-cERP2-TAF4B
Purpose: Barcoded piggybac transposon vector with Dox-inducible expression of TAF4B
Depositing lab: George Church. Depositing organization: Harvard Medical School. Publication: Directed differentiation of human iPSCs to functional ovarian granulosa-like cells via transcription factor overexpression. Pierson Smela MD, Kramme CC, Fortuna PRJ, Adams JL, Su R, Dong E, Kobayashi M, Brixi G, Kavirayuni VS, Tysinger E, Kohman RE, Shioda T, Chatterjee P, Church GM. Elife. 2023 Feb 21;12:e83291. doi: 10.7554/eLife.83291. PubMed 36803359.
Backbone
  Vector backbone: PB-CT3G-CERP2-MG
  Backbone manufacturer: George Church (Addgene plasmid # 175503)
  Backbone size w/o insert (bp): 6509
  Vector type: Mammalian Expression
  Selectable markers: Puromycin
Growth in bacteria
  Bacterial resistance: Ampicillin, 100 μg/mL
  Growth temperature: 37°C
  Growth strain: DH5alpha
  Copy number: High Copy
Gene/Insert
  Gene/Insert name: TAF4B
  Species: H. sapiens (human)
  Insert size (bp): 2612
  Entrez Gene: TAF4B (a.k.a. SPGF13, TAF2C2, TAFII105)
  Promoter: TET3G-miniCMV
  Cloning method: Gateway Cloning
Terms and licenses: Academic/Nonprofit Terms; Industry Terms: Not Available to Industry
Depositor comments: Also expresses rTTA and puromycin acetyltransferase
How to cite: pPB-cT3G-cERP2-TAF4B was a gift from George Church (Addgene plasmid # 192927 ; http://n2t.net/addgene:192927 ; RRID:Addgene_192927)
